Addgene plasmid #38957: MPDZ
Purpose: Bacterial expression for structure determination; may not be full ORF
Depositing lab: Nicola Burgess-Brown. Depositing organization: University of Oxford.
Backbone
  Vector backbone: pNIC28-Bsa4
  Backbone manufacturer: SGC
  Vector type: Bacterial Expression
Growth in bacteria
  Bacterial resistance: Kanamycin, 50 μg/mL
  Growth temperature: 37°C
  Growth strain: Mach1
  Copy number: Low Copy
Gene/Insert
  Gene/Insert name: MPDZ (alt names: multiple PDZ domain protein; PDB:2OPG)
  Species: H. sapiens (human)
  Insert size (bp): 385
  Entrez Gene: MPDZ (a.k.a. HYC2, MUPP1)
  Tag / fusion protein: His Tev (N terminal on insert)
  Cloning method: Ligation Independent Cloning
  Sequencing primers: 5′ T7; 3′ T7-term
Terms and licenses: Academic/Nonprofit Terms; Industry Terms: Not Available to Industry
How to cite: MPDZ was a gift from Nicola Burgess-Brown (Addgene plasmid # 38957 ; http://n2t.net/addgene:38957 ; RRID:Addgene_38957)
