[The description below was written by a language model from this plasmid's Addgene catalogue record.]
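Description:
MPDZ is a bacterial expression plasmid built on the pNIC28-Bsa4 backbone from the SGC, designed to produce a fragment of the human multiple PDZ domain protein (MPDZ, also known as MUPP1 or HYC2) for structure determination. It is selected with kanamycin and is recorded as low copy. No feature table accompanies the record, so the origin of replication and the precise promoter are not explicitly stated. However, the listed sequencing primers (T7 forward and T7 terminator reverse) indicate that the insert lies between T7 promoter and terminator regions, an arrangement that relies on T7 RNA polymerase supplied by the expression host. The listed Mach1 strain serves for plasmid propagation rather than protein production.

The insert is about 385 bp and was introduced by ligation-independent cloning. At this size it can encode only a small portion of the large MPDZ protein, consistent with the catalogue note that the clone may not contain the full ORF and with roughly a single PDZ domain, although the record does not say which domain or residue range is included. The alternative name links the construct to a deposited crystal structure entry. The fragment is fused at its N-terminus to a His tag followed by a TEV protease cleavage site, which allows the recombinant protein to be captured by immobilised metal affinity chromatography and the tag then removed by TEV digestion to leave near-native protein. The construct is typically used to generate purified MPDZ domain protein for crystallography or related structural and biophysical studies, such as analysis of PDZ-ligand interactions.
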