>Addgene plasmid #38957 | MPDZ | depositor partial sequence | sequence record 49015 | MPDZ sequence 385 bps
ATGCACCATCATCATCATCATTCTTCTGGTGTAGATCTGGGTACCGAGAACCTGTACTTCCAATCCATGG
GCTGCGAAACAACCATCGAGATTTCCAAAGGGCGAACAGGGCTGGGCCTGAGCATCGTTGGGGGTTCAGA
CACGCTGCTGGGTGCCATTATTATCCATGAAGTTTATGAAGAAGGAGCAGCATGTAAAGATGGAAGACTC
TGGGCTGGAGATCAGATCTTAGAGGTGAATGGAATTGACTTGAGAAAGGCCACACATGATGAAGCAATCA
ATGTCCTGAGACAGACGCCACAGAGAGTGCGCCTGACACTCTACAGAGATGAGGCCCCATACAAAAGTAC
TCGTCTTTGACAGTAAAGGTGGATACGGATCCGAA
