>Addgene plasmid #38957 | MPDZ | addgene partial sequence | sequence record 51729 | T7_term
TAGCAGCCGGATCTCAGTGGTGGTGGTGGTGGTGCTCGAGTGCGGCCGCAAGCTTGTCGACGGAGCTCGA
ATTCGGATCCGTATCCACCTTTACTGTCAAAGACGAGTACTTTTGTATGGGGCCTCATCTCTGTAGAGTG
TCAGGCGCACTCTCTGTGGCGTCTGTCTCAGGACATTGATTGCTTCATCATGTGTGGCCTTTCTCAAGTC
AATTCCATTCACCTCTAAGATCTGATCTCCAGCCCAGAGTCTTCCATCTTTACATGCTGCTCCTTCTTCA
TAAACTTCATGGATAATAATGGCACCCAGCAGCGTGTCTGAACCCCCAACGATGCTCAGGCCCAGCCCTG
TTCGCCCTTTGGAAATCTCGATGGTTGTTTCGCAGCCCATGGATTGGAAGTACAGGTTCTCGGTACCCAG
ATCTACACCAGAAGAATGATGATGATGATGGTGCATATGTATATCTCCTTCTTAAAGTTAAACAAAATTA
TTTCTAGAGGGGAATTGTTATCCGCTCACAATTCCCCTATAGTGAGTCGTATTAATTTCGCGGGATCGAG
ATCTCGATCCTCTACGCCGGACGCATCGTGGCCGGCATCACCGGCGCCACAGGTGCGGTTGCTGGCGCCT
ATATCGCCGACATCACCGATGGGGAAGATCGGGCTCGCCACTTCGGGCTCATGAGCGCTTGTTTCGGCGT
GGGTATGGTGGCAGGCCCCGTGGCCGGGGGACTGTTGGGCGCCATCTCCTTGCATGCACCATTCCTTGCG
GCGGCGGTGCTCAACGGCCTCAACCTACTACTGGGCTGCTTCCTAATGCAGGAGTCGCATAAGGGAGAGC
GTCGAGATCCCGGACACCATCGAATGGCGCAAAACCTTTCGCGGTATGGCATGA
