>Addgene plasmid #38957 | MPDZ | addgene partial sequence | sequence record 51731 | T7 5'-TAATACGACTCACTATAGGG-3'
ATTTTGTTTAACTTTAAGAAGGAGATATACATATGCACCATCATCATCATCATTCTTCTGGTGTAGATCT
GGGTACCGAGAACCTGTACTTCCAATCCATGGGCTGCGAAACAACCATCGAGATTTCCAAAGGGCGAACA
GGGCTGGGCCTGAGCATCGTTGGGGGTTCAGACACGCTGCTGGGTGCCATTATTATCCATGAAGTTTATG
AAGAAGGAGCAGCATGTAAAGATGGAAGACTCTGGGCTGGAGATCAGATCTTAGAGGTGAATGGAATTGA
CTTGAGAAAGGCCACACATGATGAAGCAATCAATGTCCTGAGACAGACGCCACAGAGAGTGCGCCTGACA
CTCTACAGAGATGAGGCCCCATACAAAAGTACTCGTCTTTGACAGTAAAGGTGGATACGGATCCGAATTC
GAGCTCCGTCGACAAGCTTGCGGCCGCACTCGAGCACCACCACCACCACCACTGAGATCCGGCTGCTAAC
AAAGCCCGAAAGGAAGCTGAGTTGGCTGCTGCCACCGCTGAGCAATAACTAGCATAACCCCTTGGGGCCT
CTAAACGGGTCTTGAGGGGTTTTTTGCTGAAAGGAGGAACTATATCCGGATTGGCGAATGGG
[124 nt withheld, positions 623-746]
C
[91 nt withheld, positions 748-838]
A
[38 nt withheld, positions 840-877]
